>Addgene plasmid #170119 | pcDNA3.1 LIC 6A CARD8 Ub-S297-FLAG F405G | addgene full sequence | sequence record 332590 | Addgene NGS Result
GTGATGCGGTTTTGGCAGTACATCAATGGGCGTGGATAGCGGTTTGACTCACGGGGATTTCCAAGTCTCC
ACCCCATTGACGTCAATGGGAGTTTGTTTTGGCACCAAAATCAACGGGACTTTCCAAAATGTCGTAACAA
CTCCGCCCCATTGACGCAAATGGGCGGTAGGCGTGTACGGTGGGAGGTCTATATAAGCAGAGCTCTCTGG
CTAACTAGAGAACCCACTGCTTACTGGCTTATCGAAATTAATACGACTCACTATAGGGAGACCCAAGCTG
GCTAGCACAAGTTTGTACAAAAAAGCAGGCTTCGCCACCATGCAGATCTTCGTCAAGACGTTAACCGGTA
AAACCATAACTCTGGAAGTTGAACCATCCGATACCATCGAAAACGTTAAGGCTAAAATTCAAGACAAGGA
AGGAATTCCACCTGATCAACAAAGATTGATCTTTGCCGGTAAGCAGCTCGAGGACGGTAGAACGCTGTCT
GATTACAACATTCAGAAGGAGTCGACCTTACATCTTGTCTTAAGACTAAGAGGTGGTTCTCTGATGGGCA
TCCTGCTGCGGATCGCCAGTGGGACTCGCCTCTCCATCCCCATCACTTCCAACACATTGATCTATTATCA
CCCCCACCCCGAAGATATTAAGTTCCACTTGTACCTTGTCCCCAGCGACGCCTTGCTAACAAAGGCGATA
GATGATGAGGAAGATCGCTTCCATGGTGTGCGCCTGCAGACTTCGCCCCCAATGGAACCCCTGAACTTTG
GTTCCAGTTATATTGTGTCTAATTCTGCTAACCTGAAAGTAATGCCCAAGGAGTTGAAATTGTCCTACAG
GAGCCCTGGAGAAATTCAGCACTTCTCAAAAGGCTATGCTGGGCAGATGAAGGAACCCATTCAACTTGAG
ATTACTGAAAAAAGACATGGGACTTTGGTGTGGGATACTGAGGTGAAGCCAGTGGATCTCCAGCTTGTAG
CTGCATCAGCCCCTCCTCCTTTCTCAGGTGCAGCCTTTGTGAAGGAGAACCACCGGCAACTCCAAGCCAG
GATGGGGGACCTGAAAGGGGTGCTCGATGATCTCCAAGACAATGAGGTTCTTACTGAGAATGAGAAGGAG
CTGGTGGAGCAGGAAAAGACACGGCAGAGCAAGAATGAGGCCTTGCTGAGCATGGTGGAGAAGAAAGGGG
ACCTGGCCCTGGACGTGCTCTTCAGAAGCATTAGTGAAAGGGACCCTTACCTCGTGTCCTATCTTAGACA
GCAGAATTTGGACCCAGCTTTCTTGTACAAAGTGGTTGGGCCCGATTACAAGGATGACGACGATAAGTGA
TAAACCCGCTGATCAGCCTCGACTGTGCCTTCTAGTTGCCAGCCATCTGTTGTTTGCCCCTCCCCCGTGC
CTTCCTTGACCCTGGAAGGTGCCACTCCCACTGTCCTTTCCTAATAAAATGAGGAAATTGCATCGCATTG
TCTGAGTAGGTGTCATTCTATTCTGGGGGGTGGGGTGGGGCAGGACAGCAAGGGGGAGGATTGGGAAGAC
AATAGCAGGCATGCTGGGGATGCGGTGGGCTCTATGGCTTCTGAGGCGGAAAGAACCAGCTGGGGCTCTA
GGGGGTATCCCC
[124 nt withheld, positions 1623-1746]
C
[91 nt withheld, positions 1748-1838]
A
[49 nt withheld, positions 1840-1888]
CCTTTGACGTTGGAGTCCACGTTCTTT
[37 nt withheld, positions 1916-1952]
ACCCTATCTCGGTCTATTCTTTTGATTTATAAGGGATTTTGCCGATTTCGGCCTATTGGTTAAAAAATGA
GCTGATTTAACAAAAATTTAACGCGAATTAATTCTGTGGAATGTGTGTCAGTTAGGGTGTGGAAAGTCCC
CAGGCTCCCCAGCAGGCAGAAGTATGCAAAGCATGCATCTCAATTAGTCAGCAACCAGGTGTGGAAAGTC
CCCAGGCTCCCCAGCAGGCAGAAGTATGCAAAGCATGCATCTCAATTAGTCAGCAACCATAGTCCCGCCC
CTAACTCCGCCCATCCCGCCCCTAACTCCGCCCAGTTCCGCCCATTCTCCGCCCCATGGCTGACTAATTT
TTTTTATTTATGCAGAGGCCGAGGCCGCCTCTGCCTCTGAGCTATTCCAGAAGTAGTGAGGAGGCTTTTT
TGGAGGCCTAGGCTTTTGCAAAAAGCTCCCGGGAGCTTGTATATCCATTTTCGGATCTGATCAAGAGACA
GGATGAGGATCGTTTCGCATGATTGAACAAGATGGATTGCACGCAGGTTCTCCGGCCGCTTGGGTGGAGA
GGCTATTCGGCTATGACTGGGCACAACAGACAATCGGCTGCTCTGATGCCGCCGTGTTCCGGCTGTCAGC
GCAGGGGCGCCCGGTTCTTTTTGTCAAGACCGACCTGTCCGGTGCCCTGAATGAACTGCAGGACGAGGCA
GCGCGGCTATCGTGGCTGGCCACGACGGGCGTTCCTTGCGCAGCTGTGCTCGACGTTGTCACTGAAGCGG
GAAGGGACTGGCTGCTATTGGGCGAAGTGCCGGGGCAGGATCTCCTGTCATCTCACCTTGCTCCTGCCGA
GAAAGTATCCATCATGGCTGATGCAATGCGGCGGCTGCATACGCTTGATCCGGCTACCTGCCCATTCGAC
CACCAAGCGAAACATCGCATCGAGCGAGCACGTACTCGGATGGAAGCCGGTCTTGTCGATCAGGATGATC
TGGACGAAGAGCATCAGGGGCTCGCGCCAGCCGAACTGTTCGCCAGGCTCAAGGCGCGCATGCCCGACGG
CGAGGATCTCGTCGTGACCCATGGCGATGCCTGCTTGCCGAATATCATGGTGGAAAATGGCCGCTTTTCT
GGATTCATCGACTGTGGCCGGCTGGGTGTGGCGGACCGCTATCAGGACATAGCGTTGGCTACCCGTGATA
TTGCTGAAGAGCTTGGCGGCGAATGGGCTGACCGCTTCCTCGTGCTTTACGGTATCGCCGCTCCCGATTC
GCAGCGCATCGCCTTCTATCGCCTTCTTGACGAGTTCTTCTGAGCGGGACTCTGGGGTTCGAAATGACCG
ACCAAGCGACGCCCAACCTGCCATCACGAGATTTCGATTCCACCGCCGCCTTCTATGAAAGGTTGGGCTT
CGGAATCGTTTTCCGGGACGCCGGCTGGATGATCCTCCAGCGCGGGGATCTCATGCTGGAGTTCTTCGCC
CACCCCAACTTGTTTATTGCAGCTTATAATGGTTACAAATAAAGCAATAGCATCACAAATTTCACAAATA
AAGCATTTTTTTCACTGCATTCTAGTTGTGGTTTGTCCAAACTCATCAATGTATCTTATCATGTCTGTAT
ACCGTCGACCTCTAGCTAGAGCTTGGCGTAATCATGGTCATAGCTGTTTCCTGTGTGAAATTGTTATCCG
CTCACAATTCCACACAACATACGAGCCGGAAGCATAAAGTGTAAAGCCTGGGGTGCCTAATGAGTGAGCT
AACTCACATTAATTGCGTTGCGCTCACTGCCCGCTTTCCAGTCGGGAAACCTGTCGTGCCAGCTGCATTA
ATGAATCGGCCAACGCGCGGGGAGAGGCGGTTTGCGTATTGGGCGCTCTTCCGCTTCCTCGCTCACTGAC
TCGCTGCGCTCGGTCGTTCGGCTGCGGCGAGCGGTATCAGCTCACTCAAAGGCGGTAATACGGTTATCCA
CAGAATCAGGGGATAACGCAGGAAAGAACATGTGAGCAAAAGGCCAGCAAAAGGCCAGGAACCGTAAAAA
GGCCGCGTTGCTGGCGTTTTTCCATAGGCTCCGCCCCCCTGACGAGCATCACAAAAATCGACGCTCAAGT
CAGAGGTGGCGAAACCCGACAGGACTATAAAGATACCAGGCGTTTCCCCCTGGAAGCTCCCTCGTGCGCT
CTCCTGTTCCGACCCTGCCGCTTACCGGATACCTGTCCGCCTTTCTCCCTTCGGGAAGCGTGGCGCTTTC
TCATAGCTCACGCTGTAGGTATCTCAGTTCGGTGTAGGTCGTTCGCTCCAAGCTGGGCTGTGTGCACGAA
CCCCCCGTTCAGCCCGACCGCTGCGCCTTATCCGGTAACTATCGTCTTGAGTCCAACCCGGTAAGACACG
ACTTATCGCCACTGGCAGCAGCCACTGGTAACAGGATTAGCAGAGCGAGGTATGTAGGCGGTGCTACAGA
GTTCTTGAAGTGGTGGCCTAACTACGGCTACACTAGAAGAACAGTATTTGGTATCTGCGCTCTGCTGAAG
CCAGTTACCTTCGGAAAAAGAGTTGGTAGCTCTTGATCCGGCAAACAAACCACCGCTGGTAGCGGTGGTT
TTTTTGTTTGCAAGCAGCAGATTACGCGCAGAAAAAAAGGATCTCAAGAAGATCCTTTGATCTTTTCTAC
GGGGTCTGACGCTCAGTGGAACGAAAACTCACGTTAAGGGATTTTGGTCATGAGATTATCAAAAAGGATC
TTCACCTAGATCCTTTTAAATTAAAAATGAAGTTTTAAATCAATCTAAAGTATATATGAGTAAACTTGGT
CTGACAGTTACCAATGCTTAATCAGTGAGGCACCTATCTCAGCGATCTGTCTATTTCGTTCATCCATAGT
TGCCTGACTCCCCGTCGTGTAGATAACTACGATACGGGAGGGCTTACCATCTGGCCCCAGTGCTGCAATG
ATACCGCGAGACCCACGCTCACCGGCTCCAGATTTATCAGCAATAAACCAGCCAGCCGGAAGGGCCGAGC
GCAGAAGTGGTCCTGCAACTTTATCCGCCTCCATCCAGTCTATTAATTGTTGCCGGGAAGCTAGAGTAAG
TAGTTCGCCAGTTAATAGTTTGCGCAACGTTGTTGCCATTGCTACAGGCATCGTGGTGTCACGCTCGTCG
TTTGGTATGGCTTCATTCAGCTCCGGTTCCCAACGATCAAGGCGAGTTACATGATCCCCCATGTTGTGCA
AAAAAGCGGTTAGCTCCTTCGGTCCTCCGATCGTTGTCAGAAGTAAGTTGGCCGCAGTGTTATCACTCAT
GGTTATGGCAGCACTGCATAATTCTCTTACTGTCATGCCATCCGTAAGATGCTTTTCTGTGACTGGTGAG
TACTCAACCAAGTCATTCTGAGAATAGTGTATGCGGCGACCGAGTTGCTCTTGCCCGGCGTCAATACGGG
ATAATACCGCGCCACATAGCAGAACTTTAAAAGTGCTCATCATTGGAAAACGTTCTTCGGGGCGAAAACT
CTCAAGGATCTTACCGCTGTTGAGATCCAGTTCGATGTAACCCACTCGTGCACCCAACTGATCTTCAGCA
TCTTTTACTTTCACCAGCGTTTCTGGGTGAGCAAAAACAGGAAGGCAAAATGCCGCAAAAAAGGGAATAA
GGGCGACACGGAAATGTTGAATACTCATACTCTTCCTTTTTCAATATTATTGAAGCATTTATCAGGGTTA
TTGTCTCATGAGCGGATACATATTTGAATGTATTTAGAAAAATAAACAAATAGGGGTTCCGCGCACATTT
CCCCGAAAAGTGCCACCTGACGTCGACGGATCGGGAGATCTCCCGATCCCCTATGGTGCACTCTCAGTAC
AATCTGCTCTGATGCCGCATAGTTAAGCCAGTATCTGCTCCCTGCTTGTGTGTTGGAGGTCGCTGAGTAG
TGCGCGAGCAAAATTTAAGCTACAACAAGGCAAGGCTTGACCGACAATTGCATGAAGAATCTGCTTAGGG
TTAGGCGTTTTGCGCTGCTTCGCGATGTACGGGCCAGATATACGCGTTGACATTGATTATTGACTAGTTA
TTAATAGTAATCAATTACGGGGTCATTAGTTCATAGCCCATATATGGAGTTCCGCGTTACATAACTTACG
GTAAATGGCCCGCCTGGCTGACCGCCCAACGACCCCCGCCCATTGACGTCAATAATGACGTATGTTCCCA
TAGTAACGCCAATAGGGACTTTCCATTGACGTCAATGGGTGGAGTATTTACGGTAAACTGCCCACTTGGC
AGTACATCAAGTGTATCATATGCCAAGTACGCCCCCTATTGACGTCAATGACGGTAAATGGCCCGCCTGG
CATTATGCCCAGTACATGACCTTATGGGACTTTCCTACTTGGCAGTACATCTACGTATTAGTCATCGCTA
TTACCATG
Features (pLannotate 1.2.2; 24 found; start..end, strand, type, name):
      1..204     +  promoter       CMV promoter: human cytomegalovirus (CMV) immediate early promoter
    200..233     +  LTR            5' LTR (truncated) (fragment): truncated 5' long terminal repeat (LTR) from HIV-1
    249..267     +  promoter       T7 promoter: promoter for bacteriophage T7 RNA polymerase
    287..311     +  protein_bind   attB1: mutant version of attB; recombination site for the Gateway® BP reaction BP Clonase™
    320..547     +  CDS            UBIQ_CERCA: Experimental evidence at protein level: Swiss-Prot protein existence level 1. Ubiquitin exists either covalently attached to another protein, or free (unanchored). When covalently bound, it is conjugated to target proteins via an isopeptide bond either as a monomer (monoubiquitin), a polymer linked via different Lys residues of the ubiquitin (polyubiquitin chains) or a linear polymer linked via the initiator Met of the ubiquitin (linear polyubiquitin chains). Polyubiquitin chains, when attached to a target protein, have different functions depending on the Lys residue of the ubiquitin that is
    548..1270    +  CDS            CARD8 (fragment): CARD8_HUMAN - Also known as DACAR From Homo sapiens (Human).
   1272..1296    -  protein_bind   attB2: mutant version of attB; recombination site for the Gateway® BP reaction BP Clonase™
   1303..1327    +  CDS            3xFLAG (fragment): three tandem FLAG® epitope tags
   1353..1577    +  polyA_signal   bGH poly(A) signal: bovine growth hormone polyadenylation signal
   1581..1602    +  promoter       SV40 promoter (fragment): SV40 enhancer and early promoter
   1623..2051    +  rep_origin     f1 ori (sequence partly withheld): f1 bacteriophage origin of replication; arrow indicates direction of (+) strand synthesis
   2065..2394    +  promoter       SV40 promoter: SV40 enhancer and early promoter
   2461..3252    +  CDS            neo: KKA2_KLEPN - Also known as kan, nptII. Experimental evidence at protein level: Swiss-Prot protein existence level 1. Resistance to kanamycin, neomycin, paromomycin, ribostamycin, butirosin and gentamicin B. From Klebsiella pneumoniae.
   3276..3434    +  CDS            ble (fragment): BLE_KLEPN - Experimental evidence at protein level: Swiss-Prot protein existence level 1. Binding protein with a strong affinity to the bleomycin family of antibiotics. Binds to CL990; an antimitotic-antibiotic compound. From Klebsiella pneumoniae.
   3429..3550    +  polyA_signal   SV40 poly(A) signal: SV40 polyadenylation signal
   3623..3639    -  protein_bind   lac operator: The lac repressor binds to the lac operator to inhibit transcription in E. coli. This inhibition can be relieved by adding lactose or isopropyl-β-D-thiogalactopyranoside (IPTG). lac repressor encoded by lacI
   3647..3677    -  promoter       lac promoter: promoter for the E. coli lac operon
   3692..3713    -  protein_bind   CAP binding site: CAP binding activates transcription in the presence of cAMP. E. coli catabolite activator protein
   3726..3818    -  CDS            lacI (fragment): lac repressor; lacI; The lac repressor binds to the lac operator to inhibit transcription in E. coli. This inhibition can be relieved by adding lactose or isopropyl-β-D-thiogalactopyranoside (IPTG).
   4001..4589    -  rep_origin     ori: high-copy-number ColE1/pMB1/pBR322/pUC origin of replication
   4760..5620    -  CDS            AmpR: β-lactamase; bla; confers resistance to ampicillin, carbenicillin, and related antibiotics
   5621..5725    -  promoter       AmpR promoter: bla
   5784..5836    -  misc_feature   bom (fragment): basis of mobility region from pBR322
   5991..6370    +  enhancer       CMV enhancer: human cytomegalovirus immediate early enhancer
