[The description below was written by a language model from this plasmid's Addgene catalogue record and pLannotate feature annotations shown in this document.]
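Description:
pcDNA3.1 LIC 6A CARD8 Ub-S297-FLAG F405G is a 6,370 bp mammalian expression plasmid built on the pcDNA3.1 LIC 6A backbone by ligation-independent cloning. It is propagated in E. coli from a high-copy ColE1/pUC-type origin under ampicillin selection (AmpR with its bla promoter), and it also carries an f1 origin. An SV40 early promoter drives a neomycin/kanamycin phosphotransferase (neo) gene followed by an SV40 poly(A) signal, the usual arrangement for selecting stably transfected mammalian cells. Short hits to an HIV-1 LTR, ble, lacI and bom are annotated only as fragments and are probably backbone remnants rather than functional parts.

The payload is transcribed from the CMV enhancer/promoter, which spans the numbering origin of the circular map, and terminated by the bGH polyadenylation signal; a T7 promoter lies just upstream of the insert. The open reading frame begins with a ubiquitin coding sequence fused directly to a fragment of human CARD8 that, according to the construct name, starts at Ser297. This is followed by a C-terminal FLAG epitope (the software matches it as a fragment of 3xFLAG). Gateway attB1 and attB2 sites flank the ubiquitin-CARD8 segment. The ubiquitin is removed co-translationally, so cells produce a free CARD8 C-terminal fragment with a native Ser297 N-terminus, the fragment that forms the inflammasome. The F405G substitution is described as an interface III mutation. The associated work addresses how dipeptidyl peptidase 9 sequesters the active CARD8 C-terminal fragment, so this construct is suited to testing how that interface affects the fragment's behaviour in transfected mammalian cells, with detection through FLAG.
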