Addgene plasmid #170119: pcDNA3.1 LIC 6A CARD8 Ub-S297-FLAG F405G
Purpose: Mammalian expression of the CARD8 C-terminus with an interface III mutation fused to ubiquitin (co-translationally processed).
Depositing lab: Hao Wu. Depositing organization: Boston Children's Hospital. Publication: Dipeptidyl peptidase 9 sets a threshold for CARD8 inflammasome formation by sequestering its active C-terminal fragment. Sharif H, Hollingsworth LR, Griswold AR, Hsiao JC, Wang Q, Bachovchin DA, Wu H. Immunity. 2021 Jul 13;54(7):1392-1404.e10. doi: 10.1016/j.immuni.2021.04.024. Epub 2021 May 20. PubMed 34019797.
Backbone
  Vector backbone: pcDNA3.1 LIC 6A
  Vector type: Mammalian Expression
Growth in bacteria
  Bacterial resistance: Ampicillin, 100 μg/mL
  Growth temperature: 37°C
  Growth strain: DH5alpha
  Copy number: High Copy
Gene/Insert
  Gene/Insert name: CARD8
  Species: H. sapiens (human)
  Mutation: F405G
  Entrez Gene: CARD8 (a.k.a. CARDINAL, DACAR, DAKAR, NDPP, NDPP1, TUCAN)
  Promoter: CMV
  Tag / fusion protein: Ub (N terminal on insert); FLAG (C terminal on insert)
  Cloning method: Ligation Independent Cloning
  Sequencing primers: 5′ CMV F; 3′ BGHR
Terms and licenses: Academic/Nonprofit Terms; Industry Terms: Not Available to Industry
How to cite: pcDNA3.1 LIC 6A CARD8 Ub-S297-FLAG F405G was a gift from Hao Wu (Addgene plasmid # 170119 ; http://n2t.net/addgene:170119 ; RRID:Addgene_170119)
