>Addgene plasmid #170119 | pcDNA3.1 LIC 6A CARD8 Ub-S297-FLAG F405G | depositor partial sequence | sequence record 329727 | Insert sequence
ATGCAGATCTTCGTCAAGACGTTAACCGGTAAAACCATAACTCTGGAAGTTGAACCATCCGATACCATCG
AAAACGTTAAGGCTAAAATTCAAGACAAGGAAGGAATTCCACCTGATCAACAAAGATTGATCTTTGCCGG
TAAGCAGCTCGAGGACGGTAGAACGCTGTCTGATTACAACATTCAGAAGGAGTCGACCTTACATCTTGTC
TTAAGACTAAGAGGTGGTTCTCTGATGGGCATCCTGCTGCGGATCGCCAGTGGGACTCGCCTCTCCATCC
CCATCACTTCCAACACATTGATCTATTATCACCCCCACCCCGAAGATATTAAGTTCCACTTGTACCTTGT
CCCCAGCGACGCCTTGCTAACAAAGGCGATAGATGATGAGGAAGATCGCTTCCATGGTGTGCGCCTGCAG
ACTTCGCCCCCAATGGAACCCCTGAACTTTGGTTCCAGTTATATTGTGTCTAATTCTGCTAACCTGAAAG
TAATGCCCAAGGAGTTGAAATTGTCCTACAGGAGCCCTGGAGAAATTCAGCACTTCTCAAAAGGCTATGC
TGGGCAGATGAAGGAACCCATTCAACTTGAGATTACTGAAAAAAGACATGGGACTTTGGTGTGGGATACT
GAGGTGAAGCCAGTGGATCTCCAGCTTGTAGCTGCATCAGCCCCTCCTCCTTTCTCAGGTGCAGCCTTTG
TGAAGGAGAACCACCGGCAACTCCAAGCCAGGATGGGGGACCTGAAAGGGGTGCTCGATGATCTCCAAGA
CAATGAGGTTCTTACTGAGAATGAGAAGGAGCTGGTGGAGCAGGAAAAGACACGGCAGAGCAAGAATGAG
GCCTTGCTGAGCATGGTGGAGAAGAAAGGGGACCTGGCCCTGGACGTGCTCTTCAGAAGCATTAGTGAAA
GGGACCCTTACCTCGTGTCCTATCTTAGACAGCAGAATTTG
